>Addgene plasmid #73971 | pcDNA3.1-FLAG-SBP-STAG2 (V181M) | addgene partial sequence | sequence record 139427 | T7 5'-TAATACGACTCACTATAGGG-3'
CCGAGCTCGGATCCACCGGTACCATGGACTACAAGGACGACGACGACAAGATGGACGAGAAGACCACCGG
CTGGCGCGGCGGCCACGTGGTGGAGGGCCTGGCCGGCGAGCTGGAGCAGCTGCGCGCCCGCCTGGAGCAC
CACCCCCAGGGCCAGCGCGAGCCCGGCGGCATAGCAGCTCCAGAAATACCAACTGATTTTAATCTACTAC
AGGAGTCAGAAACACATTTTTCTTCTGACACAGATTTTGAAGATATCGAAGGAAAAAACCAAAAGCAAGG
CAAAGGCAAAACTTGTAAAAAAGGCAAAAAGGGCCCAGCAGAAAAGGGCAAAGGTGGAAATGGAGGAGGA
AAACCTCCTTCTGGTCCAAACCGAATGAATGGTCATCACCAACAGAATGGAGTGGAAAACATGATGTTGT
TTGAAGTTGTTAAAATGGGCAAGAGTGCTATGCAGTCGGTGGTAGATGATTGGATAGAATCATACAAGCA
TGACCGAGATATAGCACTTCTTGACCTTATCAACTTTTTTATTCAGTGTTCAGGCTGTAAAGGAGTTGTC
ACAGCAGAAATGTTTAGACATATGCAGAACTCTGAGATAATTCGAAAAATGACTGAAGAGTTCGATGAGG
ATAGTGGAGATTATCCACTTACCATGGCTGGTCCTCAGTGGAAGAAGTTCAAATCCAGTTTTTGTGAATT
CATTGGCATGTTAGTACGGCAATGTCAATATAGTATCATATATGATGAGTATATGATGGATACAGTCATT
TCACTTCTTACAGGATTGTCTGACTCACAAGTCAGAGCATT
