>Addgene plasmid #73971 | pcDNA3.1-FLAG-SBP-STAG2 (V181M) | depositor partial sequence | sequence record 139428 | pcDNA3.1-FLAG-SBP-STAG2 (V181M) sequence 3951 bps
ATGGACTACAAGGACGACGACGACAAGATGGACGAGAAGACCACCGGCTGGCGCGGCGGCCACGTGGTGG
AGGGCCTGGCCGGCGAGCTGGAGCAGCTGCGCGCCCGCCTGGAGCACCACCCCCAGGGCCAGCGCGAGCC
CGGCGGCATAGCAGCTCCAGAAATACCAACTGATTTTAATCTACTACAGGAGTCAGAAACACATTTTTCT
TCTGACACAGATTTTGAAGATATCGAAGGAAAAAACCAAAAGCAAGGCAAAGGCAAAACTTGTAAAAAAG
GCAAAAAGGGCCCAGCAGAAAAGGGCAAAGGTGGAAATGGAGGAGGAAAACCTCCTTCTGGTCCAAACCG
AATGAATGGTCATCACCAACAGAATGGAGTGGAAAACATGATGTTGTTTGAAGTTGTTAAAATGGGCAAG
AGTGCTATGCAGTCGGTGGTAGATGATTGGATAGAATCATACAAGCATGACCGAGATATAGCACTTCTTG
ACCTTATCAACTTTTTTATTCAGTGTTCAGGCTGTAAAGGAGTTGTCACAGCAGAAATGTTTAGACATAT
GCAGAACTCTGAGATAATTCGAAAAATGACTGAAGAGTTCGATGAGGATAGTGGAGATTATCCACTTACC
ATGGCTGGTCCTCAGTGGAAGAAGTTCAAATCCAGTTTTTGTGAATTCATTGGCATGTTAGTACGGCAAT
GTCAATATAGTATCATATATGATGAGTATATGATGGATACAGTCATTTCACTTCTTACAGGATTGTCTGA
CTCACAAGTCAGAGCATTTCGACATACAAGCACCCTGGCAGCTATGAAGTTGATGACAGCTTTGGTGAAT
GTGGCACTAAATCTTAGCATTAATATGGATAATACACAAAGACAATATGAAGCAGAACGGAATAAAATGA
TTGGAAAACGAGCCAATGAGAGGCTAGAACTCCTGCTACAAAAGCGGAAAGAGCTTCAGGAAAATCAAGA
TGAAATAGAAAATATGATGAATGCAATATTTAAAGGAGTGTTTGTACATAGATACCGTGATGCGATAGCT
GAAATTCGAGCTATTTGCATTGAAGAGATTGGCATTTGGATGAAGATGTATAGTGATGCCTTTCTTAATG
ACAGTTATTTAAAATATGTTGGTTGGACTATGCATGATAAGCAAGGTGAAGTAAGACTCAAATGTCTTAC
TGCTCTACAAGGGCTTTATTATAACAAAGAGCTTAATTCCAAACTGGAACTTTTTACCAGTCGGTTCAAG
GATAGAATTGTGTCTATGACCCTTGACAAAGAATATGATGTTGCAGTACAAGCAATAAAATTACTCACTC
TTGTTTTACAGAGTAGTGAAGAAGTTCTCACTGCAGAAGATTGTGAAAATGTCTATCATCTGGTTTATTC
AGCTCACCGGCCAGTAGCAGTAGCAGCTGGAGAATTTCTCTACAAAAAGCTCTTCAGTCGTAGAGATCCA
GAGGAGGATGGAATGATGAAAAGAAGAGGAAGACAAGGTCCAAATGCCAACCTTGTTAAGACATTGGTTT
TTTTCTTTCTAGAAAGTGAGTTACATGAGCATGCAGCATACCTTGTGGATAGCATGTGGGACTGTGCTAC
TGAGCTGCTGAAAGACTGGGAATGTATGAATAGCTTGTTACTGGAAGAGCCACTTAGTGGAGAGGAAGCA
CTAACAGATAGGCAAGAGAGTGCTCTGATTGAAATAATGCTTTGTACCATTAGACAAGCGGCTGAATGTC
ATCCTCCCGTGGGAAGAGGGACAGGAAAAAGGGTGCTTACAGCAAAGGAGAAGAAGACACAGTTGGATGA
TAGGACAAAAATCACTGAGCTTTTTGCCGTGGCCCTTCCTCAGTTATTAGCAAAATACTCTGTAGATGCA
GAAAAGGTGACTAACTTGTTGCAGTTGCCTCAGTACTTTGATTTGGAAATATATACCACTGGACGATTAG
AAAAGCATTTGGATGCCTTATTGCGACAGATCCGGAATATTGTAGAGAAGCACACAGATACAGATGTTTT
GGAAGCATGTTCTAAAACTTACCATGCACTCTGTAATGAAGAGTTCACAATCTTCAACAGAGTAGATATT
TCAAGAAGTCAACTGATAGATGAATTGGCAGATAAATTTAACCGGCTTCTTGAAGATTTTCTGCAAGAGG
GTGAAGAACCTGATGAAGATGATGCATATCAGGTATTGTCAACATTGAAGAGGATCACTGCTTTTCATAA
TGCCCATGACCTTTCAAAGTGGGATTTATTTGCTTGTAATTACAAACTCTTGAAAACTGGAATCGAAAAT
GGAGACATGCCTGAGCAGATTGTTATTCACGCACTGCAGTGTACTCACTATGTAATCCTTTGGCAACTTG
CTAAGATAACTGAAAGCAGCTCTACAAAGGAGGACTTGCTGCGTTTAAAGAAACAAATGAGAGTATTTTG
TCAGATATGTCAACATTACCTGACCAACGTGAATACTACTGTTAAGGAACAGGCCTTCACTATTCTGTGT
GATATTTTGATGATCTTCAGCCATCAGATTATGTCAGGAGGGCGTGACATGTTAGAGCCATTAGTGTATA
CCCCTGATTCTTCATTGCAGTCTGAGTTGCTCAGCTTTATTTTGGATCATGTCTTCATTGAACAGGATGA
TGATAATAATAGTGCAGATGGTCAGCAAGAGGATGAAGCCAGTAAAATTGAAGCTCTGCACAAGAGAAGA
AATTTACTTGCAGCATTTTGTAAGCTAATTGTATATACTGTGGTGGAGATGAATACAGCTGCAGATATCT
TCAAACAGTATATGAAGTATTATAATGACTATGGAGATATCATCAAAGAAACAATGAGTAAAACAAGGCA
GATAGACAAAATTCAGTGTGCTAAGACCCTTATTCTCAGTCTGCAACAGCTTTTTAATGAAATGATACAA
GAAAATGGCTATAATTTTGATAGATCATCCTCTACATTTAGTGGCATAAAAGAACTTGCTCGACGTTTTG
CTTTAACTTTTGGACTTGATCAGTTGAAAACAAGAGAAGCCATTGCCATGCTACACAAAGATGGCATAGA
ATTTGCTTTTAAAGAGCCTAATCCGCAAGGGGAGAGCCATCCACCTTTAAATTTGGCATTTCTTGATATT
CTGAGTGAATTTTCTTCTAAACTACTTCGACAAGACAAAAGAACAGTGTATGTTTACTTGGAAAAGTTCA
TGACCTTTCAGATGTCACTCCGAAGAGAGGATGTGTGGCTTCCACTGATGTCTTACCGAAATTCTTTGCT
AGCTGGTGGTGATGATGACACCATGTCAGTCATTAGTGGAATCAGCAGCCGGGGGTCAACAGTACGGAGT
AAAAAATCAAAACCATCTACAGGAAAACGGAAAGTGGTTGAGGGCATGCAGCTTTCACTCACTGAAGAAA
GTAGTAGTAGTGACAGTATGTGGTTAAGCAGAGAACAAACACTGCACACCCCTGTTATGATGCAGACACC
ACAACTCACCTCCACTATTATGAGAGAGCCCAAAAGATTACGGCCTGAGGATAGCTTCATGAGTGTTTAT
CCAATGCAGACTGAACATCATCAAACACCTCTTGATTATAACACGCAGGTAACATGGATGTTAGCTCAAA
GACAACAAGAGGAAGCAAGGCAACAGCAGGAGAGAGCAGCAATGAGCTATGTTAAACTGCGAACTAATCT
TCAGCATGCCATTCGGCGTGGCACAAGCCTAATGGAAGATGATGAAGAGCCAATTGTGGAAGATGTTATG
ATGTCCTCAGAAGGGAGGATTGAGGATCTTAATGAGGGAATGGATTTTGACACCATGGATATAGATTTGC
CACCATCAAAGAACAGACGAGAGAGAACAGAACTGAAGCCTGATTTCTTTGATCCAGCTTCAATTATGGA
TGAATCAGTTCTTGGAGTGTCAATGTTTTAA
