>Addgene plasmid #73971 | pcDNA3.1-FLAG-SBP-STAG2 (V181M) | addgene partial sequence | sequence record 139488 | hSTAG2-F1 5'-CTGGTCCTCAGTGGAAGAAGTT-3'
ATGTCAATATAGTATCATATATGATGAGTATATGATGGATACAGTCATTTCACTTCTTACAGGATTGTCT
GACTCACAAGTCAGAGCATTTCGACATACAAGCACCCTGGCAGCTATGAAGTTGATGACAGCTTTGGTGA
ATGTGGCACTAAATCTTAGCATTAATATGGATAATACACAAAGACAATATGAAGCAGAACGGAATAAAAT
GATTGGAAAACGAGCCAATGAGAGGCTAGAACTCCTGCTACAAAAGCGGAAAGAGCTTCAGGAAAATCAA
GATGAAATAGAAAATATGATGAATGCAATATTTAAAGGAGTGTTTGTACATAGATACCGTGATGCGATAG
CTGAAATTCGAGCTATTTGCATTGAAGAGATTGGCATTTGGATGAAGATGTATAGTGATGCCTTTCTTAA
TGACAGTTATTTAAAATATGTTGGTTGGACTATGCATGATAAGCAAGGTGAAGTAAGACTCAAATGTCTT
ACTGCTCTACAAGGGCTTTATTATAACAAAGAGCTTAATTCCAAACTGGAACTTTTTACCAGTCGGTTCA
AGGATAGAATTGTGTCTATGACCCTTGACAAAGAATATGATGTTGCAGTACAAGCAATAAAATTACTCAC
TCTTGTTTTACAGAGTAGTGAAGAAGTTCTCACTGCAGAAGATTGTGAAAATGTCTATCATCTGGTTTAT
TCAGCTCACCGGCCAGTAGCAGTAGCAGCTGGAGAATT
