[The description below was written by a language model from this plasmid's Addgene catalogue record.]
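Description:
pcDNA3.1-FLAG-SBP-STAG2 (V181M) is a mammalian expression plasmid built on the Invitrogen pcDNA3.1 backbone, with a total size of about 9.4 kb. It is propagated in E. coli as a high-copy plasmid under ampicillin selection, and it carries a neomycin resistance marker so that transfected mammalian cells can be selected with G418, for example to derive stable lines. No feature table accompanies the record and the promoter is not stated explicitly. pcDNA3.1 vectors normally drive the insert from the CMV immediate-early promoter, and a T7 promoter site upstream of the cloning region is consistent with the listed 5′ sequencing primer.

The insert is a roughly 3.95 kb human STAG2 cDNA cloned between BamHI and NotI sites, both of which were preserved. STAG2 (also called SA2 or SCC3B) encodes a subunit of the cohesin complex, which holds sister chromatids together. This version carries the missense substitution V181M. The protein is fused at its N terminus to a tandem FLAG-SBP tag. The FLAG epitope allows antibody-based detection and immunoprecipitation, and the streptavidin-binding peptide allows affinity capture on streptavidin resin, so the pair suits pull-down or sequential purification of STAG2 and its associated proteins.

The associated publication examined tumor-derived STAG2 mutations and their effects on cohesion, anaphase and chromosome segregation in human cells. The construct is therefore suited to expressing this mutant form in mammalian cells and comparing its behaviour, such as its cohesin interactions, with that of wild-type STAG2.
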