Addgene plasmid #73971: pcDNA3.1-FLAG-SBP-STAG2 (V181M)
Purpose: STAG2 cDNA (CCDS43990) V181M
Depositing lab: Todd Waldman. Depositing organization: Georgetown University. Publication: Intact Cohesion, Anaphase, and Chromosome Segregation in Human Cells Harboring Tumor-Derived Mutations in STAG2. Kim JS, He X, Orr B, Wutz G, Hill V, Peters JM, Compton DA, Waldman T. PLoS Genet. 2016 Feb 12;12(2):e1005865. doi: 10.1371/journal.pgen.1005865. eCollection 2016 Feb. PGENETICS-D-15-02663 PubMed 26871722.
Backbone
  Vector backbone: pcDNA3.1
  Backbone manufacturer: Invitrogen
  Backbone size w/o insert (bp): 5428
  Total vector size (bp): 9379
  Vector type: Mammalian Expression
  Selectable markers: Neomycin (select with G418)
Growth in bacteria
  Bacterial resistance: Ampicillin, 100 μg/mL
  Growth temperature: 37°C
  Growth strain: DH5alpha
  Copy number: High Copy
Gene/Insert
  Gene/Insert name: STAG2
  Species: H. sapiens (human)
  Insert size (bp): 3951
  Mutation: V181M
  GenBank ID: NM_001042749
  Entrez Gene: STAG2 (a.k.a. SA-2, SA2, SCC3B, bA517O1.1)
  Tag / fusion protein: FLAG-SBP (N terminal on insert)
  Cloning method: Restriction Enzyme; 5′ cloning site BamH I (not destroyed); 3′ cloning site Not I (not destroyed)
  Sequencing primers: 5′ T7
Terms and licenses: Academic/Nonprofit Terms; Industry Terms: Not Available to Industry
How to cite: pcDNA3.1-FLAG-SBP-STAG2 (V181M) was a gift from Todd Waldman (Addgene plasmid # 73971 ; http://n2t.net/addgene:73971 ; RRID:Addgene_73971)
